Addgene plasmid #140001: pCAG-CBE4max-SpCas9-NG-P2A-EGFP (RTW4554)
Purpose: CAG promoter expression plasmid for human codon optimized BE4max C-to-T base editor with SpCas9-NG(D10A/L1111R/D1135V/G1218R/E1219F/A1322R/R1335V/T1337R) and P2A-EGFP
Depositing lab: Benjamin Kleinstiver. Depositing organization: Massachusetts General Hospital. Publication: Unconstrained genome targeting with near-PAMless engineered CRISPR-Cas9 variants. Walton RT, Christie KA, Whittaker MN, Kleinstiver BP. Science. 2020 Apr 17;368(6488):290-296. doi: 10.1126/science.aba8853. Epub 2020 Mar 26. PubMed 32217751.
Backbone
  Vector backbone: pRZ33
  Backbone manufacturer: Ketih Joung
  Vector type: Mammalian Expression, CRISPR
Growth in bacteria
  Bacterial resistance: Ampicillin, 100 μg/mL
  Growth temperature: 37°C
  Growth strain: DH5alpha
  Copy number: High Copy
Gene/Insert
  Gene/Insert name: human codon optimized CBE4max SpCas9-NG with P2A-EGFP (alt name: RTW4554)
  Species: Synthetic
  Mutation: nSpCas9=D10A; SpCas9-NG=L1111R/D1135V/G1218R/E1219F/A1322R/R1335V/T1337R
  Promoter: CAG
  Tag / fusion protein: P2A-EGFP (C terminal on insert)
  Cloning method: Gibson Cloning
  Sequencing primers: 5′ oBK280-CCTACAGCTCCTGGGCAACG; 3′ oBK23-CAGAGGGAAAAAGATCTCAGTGG
Terms and licenses: Academic/Nonprofit Terms; Industry Terms: Not Available to Industry
How to cite: pCAG-CBE4max-SpCas9-NG-P2A-EGFP (RTW4554) was a gift from Benjamin Kleinstiver (Addgene plasmid # 140001 ; http://n2t.net/addgene:140001 ; RRID:Addgene_140001)
