[The description below was written by a language model from this plasmid's Addgene catalogue record and pLannotate feature annotations shown in this document.]
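Description:
pCAG-CBE4max-SpCas9-NG-P2A-EGFP (RTW4554) is a mammalian expression plasmid of about 11.2 kb, built on the pRZ33 backbone, that delivers a cytosine (C-to-T) base editor for CRISPR genome editing. It is maintained in E. coli through a high-copy ColE1/pUC-type origin and selected with ampicillin via the bla gene. The backbone also carries lac promoter/operator remnants, short lacI fragments, an SV40 origin and an SV40 poly(A) signal. No mammalian selection marker is annotated.

Expression is driven by the CAG promoter, annotated as the CMV immediate-early enhancer, the chicken β-actin promoter and a chimeric β-actin/β-globin intron, and is terminated by the rabbit β-globin poly(A) signal. The human codon-optimized open reading frame follows the BE4max design: rat APOBEC1 deaminase is fused to the N-terminus of an SpCas9 nickase (D10A), followed by the PBS2 phage uracil glycosylase inhibitor (UGI). Only one UGI copy is annotated, although the unannotated gap between Cas9 and this UGI leaves room for further sequence. The Cas9 moiety is the SpCas9-NG variant (L1111R/D1135V/G1218R/E1219F/A1322R/R1335V/T1337R), engineered to recognize relaxed NG PAMs and so widen the range of targetable cytosines. APOBEC1 deaminates cytosines in the displaced strand, UGI blocks uracil excision, and nicking of the opposite strand biases repair toward the edited outcome. A C-terminal P2A-EGFP is co-translated and released as separate EGFP, marking transfected cells for imaging or sorting.

No guide RNA cassette is annotated, so the sgRNA must come from a separate construct. The two feature tables, one from a sequencing result and one from the other sequence record, differ by eight nucleotides and in their start coordinate. They show the same feature content and order.
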