Features (pLannotate 1.2.2; 22 found; start..end, strand, type, name):
      4..383     +  enhancer       CMV enhancer: human cytomegalovirus immediate early enhancer
    386..661     +  promoter       chicken β-actin promoter: No description available
    662..1670    +  intron         chimeric intron: chimera between introns from chicken β-actin and rabbit β-globin
   1719..1755    +  misc_feature   MCS (fragment): multiple cloning site
   1826..2509    +  CDS            Apobec1: ABEC1_RAT - Experimental evidence at protein level: Swiss-Prot protein existence level 1. Catalytic component of the apolipoprotein B mRNA editing enzyme complex which is responsible for the postranscriptional editing of a CAA codon for Gln to a UAA codon for stop in the APOB mRNA. May also play a role in the epigenetic regulation of gene expression by participating in DNA demethylation. From Rattus norvegicus (Rat).
   2606..4207    +  CDS            dCas9(N): N-terminal portion of catalytically inactive Streptococcus pyogenes dCas9 carrying the D10A mutation (Zetsche et al., 2015)
   4208..6702    +  CDS            Cas9(C) (fragment): C-terminal portion of Streptococcus pyogenes Cas9 (Zetsche et al., 2015)
   7016..7264    +  CDS            UGI: UNGI_BPPB2 - Experimental evidence at protein level: Swiss-Prot protein existence level 1. This protein binds specifically and reversibly to the host uracil-DNA glycosylase, preventing removal of uracil residues from PBS2 DNA by the host uracil-excision repair system. From Bacillus phage PBS2 (Bacteriophage PBS2).
   7403..8119    +  CDS            EGFP: EGFP is a basic (constitutively fluorescent) green fluorescent protein published in 1996, derived from Aequorea victoria. It is reported to be a rapidly-maturing weak dimer with moderate acid sensitivity.
   8132..8203    +  CDS            HBB (fragment): HBB_PONPY - Experimental evidence at transcript level: Swiss-Prot protein existence level 2. Involved in oxygen transport from the lung to the various peripheral tissues. From Pongo pygmaeus (Bornean orangutan).
   8274..8329    +  polyA_signal   β-globin poly(A) signal: rabbit β-globin polyadenylation signal (Gil and Proudfoot, 1987)
   8710..8732    -  protein_bind   lac operator (fragment): The lac repressor binds to the lac operator to inhibit transcription in E. coli. This inhibition can be relieved by adding lactose or isopropyl-β-D-thiogalactopyranoside (IPTG). lac repressor encoded by lacI
   8736..8766    -  promoter       lac promoter: promoter for the E. coli lac operon
   8781..8802    -  protein_bind   CAP binding site: CAP binding activates transcription in the presence of cAMP. E. coli catabolite activator protein
   8815..8854    -  CDS            lacI (fragment): lac repressor; lacI; The lac repressor binds to the lac operator to inhibit transcription in E. coli. This inhibition can be relieved by adding lactose or isopropyl-β-D-thiogalactopyranoside (IPTG).
   8861..8883    +  promoter       SV40 promoter (fragment): SV40 enhancer and early promoter
   8907..9042    +  rep_origin     SV40 ori: SV40 origin of replication
   9062..9196    +  polyA_signal   SV40 poly(A) signal: SV40 polyadenylation signal
   9198..9252    -  CDS            lacI (fragment): lac repressor; lacI; The lac repressor binds to the lac operator to inhibit transcription in E. coli. This inhibition can be relieved by adding lactose or isopropyl-β-D-thiogalactopyranoside (IPTG).
   9435..10023   -  rep_origin     ori: high-copy-number ColE1/pMB1/pBR322/pUC origin of replication
  10194..11054   -  CDS            AmpR: β-lactamase; bla; confers resistance to ampicillin, carbenicillin, and related antibiotics
  11055..11159   -  promoter       AmpR promoter: bla
>Addgene plasmid #140001 | pCAG-CBE4max-SpCas9-NG-P2A-EGFP (RTW4554) | analyzer sequence | sequence record 275512
GTCGACATTGATTATTGACTAGTTATTAATAGTAATCAATTACGGGGTCATTAGTTCATAGCCCATATAT
GGAGTTCCGCGTTACATAACTTACGGTAAATGGCCCGCCTGGCTGACCGCCCAACGACCCCCGCCCATTG
ACGTCAATAATGACGTATGTTCCCATAGTAACGCCAATAGGGACTTTCCATTGACGTCAATGGGTGGACT
ATTTACGGTAAACTGCCCACTTGGCAGTACATCAAGTGTATCATATGCCAAGTACGCCCCCTATTGACGT
CAATGACGGTAAATGGCCCGCCTGGCATTATGCCCAGTACATGACCTTATGGGACTTTCCTACTTGGCAG
TACATCTACGTATTAGTCATCGCTATTACCATGGGTCGAGGTGAGCCCCACGTTCTGCTTCACTCTCCCC
ATCTCCCCCCCCTCCCCACCCCCAATTTTGTATTTATTTATTTTTTAATTATTTTGTGCAGCGATGGGGG
CGGGGGGGGGGGGGGCGCGCGCCAGGCGGGGCGGGGCGGGGCGAGGGGCGGGGCGGGGCGAGGCGGAGAG
GTGCGGCGGCAGCCAATCAGAGCGGCGCGCTCCGAAAGTTTCCTTTTATGGCGAGGCGGCGGCGGCGGCG
GCCCTATAAAAAGCGAAGCGCGCGGCGGGCGGGAGTCGCTGCGTTGCCTTCGCCCCGTGCCCCGCTCCGC
GCCGCCTCGCGCCGCCCGCCCCGGCTCTGACTGACCGCGTTACTCCCACAGGTGAGCGGGCGGGACGGCC
CTTCTCCTCCGGGCTGTAATTAGCGCTTGGTTTAATGACGGCTCGTTTCTTTTCTGTGGCTGCGTGAAAG
CCTTAAAGGGCTCCGGGAGGGCCCTTTGTGCGGGGGGGAGCGGCTCGGGGGGTGCGTGCGTGTGTGTGTG
CGTGGGGAGCGCCGCGTGCGGCCCGCGCTGCCCGGCGGCTGTGAGCGCTGCGGGCGCGGCGCGGGGCTTT
GTGCGCTCCGCGTGTGCGCGAGGGGAGCGCGGCCGGGGGCGGTGCCCCGCGGTGCGGGGGGGCTGCGAGG
GGAACAAAGGCTGCGTGCGGGGTGTGTGCGTGGGGGGGTGAGCAGGGGGTGTGGGCGCGGCGGTCGGGCT
GTAACCCCCCCCTGCACCCCCCTCCCCGAGTTGCTGAGCACGGCCCGGCTTCGGGTGCGGGGCTCCGTGC
GGGGCGTGGCGCGGGGCTCGCCGTGCCGGGCGGGGGGTGGCGGCAGGTGGGGGTGCCGGGCGGGGCGGGG
CCGCCTCGGGCCGGGGAGGGCTCGGGGGAGGGGCGCGGCGGCCCCGGAGCGCCGGCGGCTGTCGAGGCGC
GGCGAGCCGCAGCCATTGCCTTTTATGGTAATCGTGCGAGAGGGCGCAGGGACTTCCTTTGTCCCAAATC
TGGCGGAGCCGAAATCTGGGAGGCGCCGCCGCACCCCCTCTAGCGGGCGCGGGCGAAGCGGTGCGGCGCC
GGCAGGAAGGAAATGGGCGGGGAGGGCCTTCGTGCGTCGCCGCGCCGCCGTCCCCTTCTCCATCTCCAGC
CTCGGGGCTGCCGCAGGGGGACGGCTGCCTTCGGGGGGGACGGGGCAGGGCGGGGTTCGGCTTCTGGCGT
GTGACCGGCGGCTCTAGAGCCTCTGCTAACCATGTTCATGCCTTCTTCTTTTTCCTACAGCTCCTGGGCA
ACGTGCTGGTTATTGTGCTGTCTCATCATTTTGGCAAAGAATTCTGCAGTCGACGGTACCGCGGGCCCGG
GATCCACCGGTCGCCACCATGAAACGGACAGCCGACGGAAGCGAGTTCGAGTCACCAAAGAAGAAGCGGA
AAGTCTCCTCAGAGACTGGGCCTGTCGCCGTCGATCCAACCCTGCGCCGCCGGATTGAACCTCACGAGTT
TGAAGTGTTCTTTGACCCCCGGGAGCTGAGAAAGGAGACATGCCTGCTGTACGAGATCAACTGGGGAGGC
AGGCACTCCATCTGGAGGCACACCTCTCAGAACACAAATAAGCACGTGGAGGTGAACTTCATCGAGAAGT
TTACCACAGAGCGGTACTTCTGCCCCAATACCAGATGTAGCATCACATGGTTTCTGAGCTGGTCCCCTTG
CGGAGAGTGTAGCAGGGCCATCACCGAGTTCCTGTCCAGATATCCACACGTGACACTGTTTATCTACATC
GCCAGGCTGTATCACCACGCAGACCCAAGGAATAGGCAGGGCCTGCGCGATCTGATCAGCTCCGGCGTGA
CCATCCAGATCATGACAGAGCAGGAGTCCGGCTACTGCTGGCGGAACTTCGTGAATTATTCTCCTAGCAA
CGAGGCCCACTGGCCTAGGTACCCACACCTGTGGGTGCGCCTGTACGTGCTGGAGCTGTATTGCATCATC
CTGGGCCTGCCCCCTTGTCTGAATATCCTGCGGAGAAAGCAGCCCCAGCTGACCTTCTTTACAATCGCCC
TGCAGTCTTGTCACTATCAGAGGCTGCCACCCCACATCCTGTGGGCCACAGGCCTGAAGTCTGGAGGATC
TAGCGGAGGATCCTCTGGCAGCGAGACACCAGGAACAAGCGAGTCAGCAACACCAGAGAGCAGTGGCGGC
AGCAGCGGCGGCAGCGACAAGAAGTACAGCATCGGCCTGGCCATCGGCACCAACTCTGTGGGCTGGGCCG
TGATCACCGACGAGTACAAGGTGCCCAGCAAGAAATTCAAGGTGCTGGGCAACACCGACCGGCACAGCAT
CAAGAAGAACCTGATCGGAGCCCTGCTGTTCGACAGCGGCGAAACAGCCGAGGCCACCCGGCTGAAGAGA
ACCGCCAGAAGAAGATACACCAGACGGAAGAACCGGATCTGCTATCTGCAAGAGATCTTCAGCAACGAGA
TGGCCAAGGTGGACGACAGCTTCTTCCACAGACTGGAAGAGTCCTTCCTGGTGGAAGAGGATAAGAAGCA
CGAGCGGCACCCCATCTTCGGCAACATCGTGGACGAGGTGGCCTACCACGAGAAGTACCCCACCATCTAC
CACCTGAGAAAGAAACTGGTGGACAGCACCGACAAGGCCGACCTGCGGCTGATCTATCTGGCCCTGGCCC
ACATGATCAAGTTCCGGGGCCACTTCCTGATCGAGGGCGACCTGAACCCCGACAACAGCGACGTGGACAA
GCTGTTCATCCAGCTGGTGCAGACCTACAACCAGCTGTTCGAGGAAAACCCCATCAACGCCAGCGGCGTG
GACGCCAAGGCCATCCTGTCTGCCAGACTGAGCAAGAGCAGACGGCTGGAAAATCTGATCGCCCAGCTGC
CCGGCGAGAAGAAGAATGGCCTGTTCGGAAACCTGATTGCCCTGAGCCTGGGCCTGACCCCCAACTTCAA
GAGCAACTTCGACCTGGCCGAGGATGCCAAACTGCAGCTGAGCAAGGACACCTACGACGACGACCTGGAC
AACCTGCTGGCCCAGATCGGCGACCAGTACGCCGACCTGTTTCTGGCCGCCAAGAACCTGTCCGACGCCA
TCCTGCTGAGCGACATCCTGAGAGTGAACACCGAGATCACCAAGGCCCCCCTGAGCGCCTCTATGATCAA
GAGATACGACGAGCACCACCAGGACCTGACCCTGCTGAAAGCTCTCGTGCGGCAGCAGCTGCCTGAGAAG
TACAAAGAGATTTTCTTCGACCAGAGCAAGAACGGCTACGCCGGCTACATTGACGGCGGAGCCAGCCAGG
AAGAGTTCTACAAGTTCATCAAGCCCATCCTGGAAAAGATGGACGGCACCGAGGAACTGCTCGTGAAGCT
GAACAGAGAGGACCTGCTGCGGAAGCAGCGGACCTTCGACAACGGCAGCATCCCCCACCAGATCCACCTG
GGAGAGCTGCACGCCATTCTGCGGCGGCAGGAAGATTTTTACCCATTCCTGAAGGACAACCGGGAAAAGA
TCGAGAAGATCCTGACCTTCCGCATCCCCTACTACGTGGGCCCTCTGGCCAGGGGAAACAGCAGATTCGC
CTGGATGACCAGAAAGAGCGAGGAAACCATCACCCCCTGGAACTTCGAGGAAGTGGTGGACAAGGGCGCT
TCCGCCCAGAGCTTCATCGAGCGGATGACCAACTTCGATAAGAACCTGCCCAACGAGAAGGTGCTGCCCA
AGCACAGCCTGCTGTACGAGTACTTCACCGTGTATAACGAGCTGACCAAAGTGAAATACGTGACCGAGGG
AATGAGAAAGCCCGCCTTCCTGAGCGGCGAGCAGAAAAAGGCCATCGTGGACCTGCTGTTCAAGACCAAC
CGGAAAGTGACCGTGAAGCAGCTGAAAGAGGACTACTTCAAGAAAATCGAGTGCTTCGACTCCGTGGAAA
TCTCCGGCGTGGAAGATCGGTTCAACGCCTCCCTGGGCACATACCACGATCTGCTGAAAATTATCAAGGA
CAAGGACTTCCTGGACAATGAGGAAAACGAGGACATTCTGGAAGATATCGTGCTGACCCTGACACTGTTT
GAGGACAGAGAGATGATCGAGGAACGGCTGAAAACCTATGCCCACCTGTTCGACGACAAAGTGATGAAGC
AGCTGAAGCGGCGGAGATACACCGGCTGGGGCAGGCTGAGCCGGAAGCTGATCAACGGCATCCGGGACAA
GCAGTCCGGCAAGACAATCCTGGATTTCCTGAAGTCCGACGGCTTCGCCAACAGAAACTTCATGCAGCTG
ATCCACGACGACAGCCTGACCTTTAAAGAGGACATCCAGAAAGCCCAGGTGTCCGGCCAGGGCGATAGCC
TGCACGAGCACATTGCCAATCTGGCCGGCAGCCCCGCCATTAAGAAGGGCATCCTGCAGACAGTGAAGGT
GGTGGACGAGCTCGTGAAAGTGATGGGCCGGCACAAGCCCGAGAACATCGTGATCGAAATGGCCAGAGAG
AACCAGACCACCCAGAAGGGACAGAAGAACAGCCGCGAGAGAATGAAGCGGATCGAAGAGGGCATCAAAG
AGCTGGGCAGCCAGATCCTGAAAGAACACCCCGTGGAAAACACCCAGCTGCAGAACGAGAAGCTGTACCT
GTACTACCTGCAGAATGGGCGGGATATGTACGTGGACCAGGAACTGGACATCAACCGGCTGTCCGACTAC
GATGTGGACCATATCGTGCCTCAGAGCTTTCTGAAGGACGACTCCATCGACAACAAGGTGCTGACCAGAA
GCGACAAGAACCGGGGCAAGAGCGACAACGTGCCCTCCGAAGAGGTCGTGAAGAAGATGAAGAACTACTG
GCGGCAGCTGCTGAACGCCAAGCTGATTACCCAGAGAAAGTTCGACAATCTGACCAAGGCCGAGAGAGGC
GGCCTGAGCGAACTGGATAAGGCCGGCTTCATCAAGAGACAGCTGGTGGAAACCCGGCAGATCACAAAGC
ACGTGGCACAGATCCTGGACTCCCGGATGAACACTAAGTACGACGAGAATGACAAGCTGATCCGGGAAGT
GAAAGTGATCACCCTGAAGTCCAAGCTGGTGTCCGATTTCCGGAAGGATTTCCAGTTTTACAAAGTGCGC
GAGATCAACAACTACCACCACGCCCACGACGCCTACCTGAACGCCGTCGTGGGAACCGCCCTGATCAAAA
AGTACCCTAAGCTGGAAAGCGAGTTCGTGTACGGCGACTACAAGGTGTACGACGTGCGGAAGATGATCGC
CAAGAGCGAGCAGGAAATCGGCAAGGCTACCGCCAAGTACTTCTTCTACAGCAACATCATGAACTTTTTC
AAGACCGAGATTACCCTGGCCAACGGCGAGATCCGGAAGCGGCCTCTGATCGAGACAAACGGCGAAACCG
GGGAGATCGTGTGGGATAAGGGCCGGGATTTTGCCACCGTGCGGAAAGTGCTGAGCATGCCCCAAGTGAA
TATCGTGAAAAAGACCGAGGTGCAGACAGGCGGCTTCAGCAAAGAGTCTATCAGACCCAAGAGGAACAGC
GATAAGCTGATCGCCAGAAAGAAGGACTGGGACCCTAAGAAGTACGGCGGCTTCGTGAGCCCCACCGTGG
CCTATTCTGTGCTGGTGGTGGCCAAAGTGGAAAAGGGCAAGTCCAAGAAACTGAAGAGTGTGAAAGAGCT
GCTGGGGATCACCATCATGGAAAGAAGCAGCTTCGAGAAGAATCCCATCGACTTTCTGGAAGCCAAGGGC
TACAAAGAAGTGAAAAAGGACCTGATCATCAAGCTGCCTAAGTACTCCCTGTTCGAGCTGGAAAACGGCC
GGAAGAGAATGCTGGCCTCTGCCAGATTCCTGCAGAAGGGAAACGAACTGGCCCTGCCCTCCAAATATGT
GAACTTCCTGTACCTGGCCAGCCACTATGAGAAGCTGAAGGGCTCCCCCGAGGATAATGAGCAGAAACAG
CTGTTTGTGGAACAGCACAAGCACTACCTGGACGAGATCATCGAGCAGATCAGCGAGTTCTCCAAGAGAG
TGATCCTGGCCGACGCTAATCTGGACAAAGTGCTGTCCGCCTACAACAAGCACCGGGATAAGCCCATCAG
AGAGCAGGCCGAGAATATCATCCACCTGTTTACCCTGACCAATCTGGGAGCCCCTAGAGCCTTCAAGTAC
TTTGACACCACCATCGACCGGAAGGTGTACAGAAGCACCAAAGAGGTGCTGGACGCCACCCTGATCCACC
AGAGCATCACCGGCCTGTACGAGACACGGATCGACCTGTCTCAGCTGGGAGGTGACAGCGGCGGGAGCGG
CGGGAGCGGGGGGAGCACTAATCTGAGCGACATCATTGAGAAGGAGACTGGGAAACAGCTGGTCATTCAG
GAGTCCATCCTGATGCTGCCTGAGGAGGTGGAGGAAGTGATCGGCAACAAGCCAGAGTCTGACATCCTGG
TGCACACCGCCTACGACGAGTCCACAGATGAGAATGTGATGCTGCTGACCTCTGACGCCCCCGAGTATAA
GCCTTGGGCCCTGGTCATCCAGGATTCTAACGGCGAGAATAAGATCAAGATGCTGAGCGGAGGATCCGGA
GGATCTGGAGGCAGCACCAACCTGTCTGACATCATCGAGAAGGAGACAGGCAAGCAGCTGGTCATCCAGG
AGAGCATCCTGATGCTGCCCGAAGAAGTCGAAGAAGTGATCGGAAACAAGCCTGAGAGCGATATCCTGGT
CCATACCGCCTACGACGAGAGTACCGACGAAAATGTGATGCTGCTGACATCCGACGCCCCAGAGTATAAG
CCCTGGGCTCTGGTCATCCAGGATTCCAACGGAGAGAACAAAATCAAAATGCTGTCTGGCGGCTCAAAAA
GAACCGCCGACGGCAGCGAATTCGAGCCCAAGAAGAAGAGGAAAGTCGGAGGCGGTGGAAGCGGCGCAAC
AAACTTCTCTCTGCTGAAACAAGCCGGAGATGTCGAAGAGAATCCTGGACCGATGGTGAGCAAGGGCGAG
GAGCTGTTCACCGGGGTGGTGCCCATCCTGGTCGAGCTGGACGGCGACGTAAACGGCCACAAGTTCAGCG
TGTCCGGCGAGGGCGAGGGCGATGCCACCTACGGCAAGCTGACCCTGAAGTTCATCTGCACCACCGGCAA
GCTGCCCGTGCCCTGGCCCACCCTCGTGACCACCCTGACCTACGGCGTGCAGTGCTTCAGCCGCTACCCC
GACCACATGAAGCAGCACGACTTCTTCAAGTCCGCCATGCCCGAAGGCTACGTCCAGGAGCGCACCATCT
TCTTCAAGGACGACGGCAACTACAAGACCCGCGCCGAGGTGAAGTTCGAGGGCGACACCCTGGTGAACCG
CATCGAGCTGAAGGGCATCGACTTCAAGGAGGACGGCAACATCCTGGGGCACAAGCTGGAGTACAACTAC
AACAGCCACAACGTCTATATCATGGCCGACAAGCAGAAGAACGGCATCAAGGTGAACTTCAAGATCCGCC
ACAACATCGAGGACGGCAGCGTGCAGCTCGCCGACCACTACCAGCAGAACACCCCCATCGGCGACGGCCC
CGTGCTGCTGCCCGACAACCACTACCTGAGCACCCAGTCCGCCCTGAGCAAAGACCCCAACGAGAAGCGC
GATCACATGGTCCTGCTGGAGTTCGTGACCGCCGCCGGGATCACTCTCGGCATGGACGAGCTGTACAAGT
GAAGCGGCCGCACTCCTCAGGTGCAGGCTGCCTATCAGAAGGTGGTGGCTGGTGTGGCCAATGCCCTGGC
TCACAAATACCACTGAGATCTTTTTCCCTCTGCCAAAAATTATGGGGACATCATGAAGCCCCTTGAGCAT
CTGACTTCTGGCTAATAAAGGAAATTTATTTTCATTGCAATAGTGTGTTGGAATTTTTTGTGTCTCTCAC
TCGGAAGGACATATGGGAGGGCAAATCATTTAAAACATCAGAATGAGTATTTGGTTTAGAGTTTGGCAAC
ATATGCCATATGCTGGCTGCCATGAACAAAGGTGGCTATAAAGAGGTCATCAGTATATGAAACAGCCCCC
TGCTGTCCATTCCTTATTCCATAGAAAAGCCTTGACTTGAGGTTAGATTTTTTTTATATTTTGTTTTGTG
TTATTTTTTTCTTTAACATCCCTAAAATTTTCCTTACATGTTTTACTAGCCAGATTTTTCCTCCTCTCCT
GACTACTCCCAGTCATAGCTGTCCCTCTTCTCTTATGAAGATCCCTCGACCTGCAGCCCAAGCTTGGCGT
AATCATGGTCATAGCTGTTTCCTGTGTGAAATTGTTATCCGCTCACAATTCCACACAACATACGAGCCGG
AAGCATAAAGTGTAAAGCCTGGGGTGCCTAATGAGTGAGCTAACTCACATTAATTGCGTTGCGCTCACTG
CCCGCTTTCCAGTCGGGAAACCTGTCGTGCCAGCGGATCCGCATCTCAATTAGTCAGCAACCATAGTCCC
GCCCCTAACTCCGCCCATCCCGCCCCTAACTCCGCCCAGTTCCGCCCATTCTCCGCCCCATGGCTGACTA
ATTTTTTTTATTTATGCAGAGGCCGAGGCCGCCTCGGCCTCTGAGCTATTCCAGAAGTAGTGAGGAGGCT
TTTTTGGAGGCCTAGGCTTTTGCAAAAAGCTAACTTGTTTATTGCAGCTTATAATGGTTACAAATAAAGC
AATAGCATCACAAATTTCACAAATAAAGCATTTTTTTCACTGCATTCTAGTTGTGGTTTGTCCAAACTCA
TCAATGTATCTTATCATGTCTGGATCCGCTGCATTAATGAATCGGCCAACGCGCGGGGAGAGGCGGTTTG
CGTATTGGGCGCTCTTCCGCTTCCTCGCTCACTGACTCGCTGCGCTCGGTCGTTCGGCTGCGGCGAGCGG
TATCAGCTCACTCAAAGGCGGTAATACGGTTATCCACAGAATCAGGGGATAACGCAGGAAAGAACATGTG
AGCAAAAGGCCAGCAAAAGGCCAGGAACCGTAAAAAGGCCGCGTTGCTGGCGTTTTTCCATAGGCTCCGC
CCCCCTGACGAGCATCACAAAAATCGACGCTCAAGTCAGAGGTGGCGAAACCCGACAGGACTATAAAGAT
ACCAGGCGTTTCCCCCTGGAAGCTCCCTCGTGCGCTCTCCTGTTCCGACCCTGCCGCTTACCGGATACCT
GTCCGCCTTTCTCCCTTCGGGAAGCGTGGCGCTTTCTCAATGCTCACGCTGTAGGTATCTCAGTTCGGTG
TAGGTCGTTCGCTCCAAGCTGGGCTGTGTGCACGAACCCCCCGTTCAGCCCGACCGCTGCGCCTTATCCG
GTAACTATCGTCTTGAGTCCAACCCGGTAAGACACGACTTATCGCCACTGGCAGCAGCCACTGGTAACAG
GATTAGCAGAGCGAGGTATGTAGGCGGTGCTACAGAGTTCTTGAAGTGGTGGCCTAACTACGGCTACACT
AGAAGGACAGTATTTGGTATCTGCGCTCTGCTGAAGCCAGTTACCTTCGGAAAAAGAGTTGGTAGCTCTT
GATCCGGCAAACAAACCACCGCTGGTAGCGGTGGTTTTTTTGTTTGCAAGCAGCAGATTACGCGCAGAAA
AAAAGGATCTCAAGAAGATCCTTTGATCTTTTCTACGGGGTCTGACGCTCAGTGGAACGAAAACTCACGT
TAAGGGATTTTGGTCATGAGATTATCAAAAAGGATCTTCACCTAGATCCTTTTAAATTAAAAATGAAGTT
TTAAATCAATCTAAAGTATATATGAGTAAACTTGGTCTGACAGTTACCAATGCTTAATCAGTGAGGCACC
TATCTCAGCGATCTGTCTATTTCGTTCATCCATAGTTGCCTGACTCCCCGTCGTGTAGATAACTACGATA
CGGGAGGGCTTACCATCTGGCCCCAGTGCTGCAATGATACCGCGAGACCCACGCTCACCGGCTCCAGATT
TATCAGCAATAAACCAGCCAGCCGGAAGGGCCGAGCGCAGAAGTGGTCCTGCAACTTTATCCGCCTCCAT
CCAGTCTATTAATTGTTGCCGGGAAGCTAGAGTAAGTAGTTCGCCAGTTAATAGTTTGCGCAACGTTGTT
GCCATTGCTACAGGCATCGTGGTGTCACGCTCGTCGTTTGGTATGGCTTCATTCAGCTCCGGTTCCCAAC
GATCAAGGCGAGTTACATGATCCCCCATGTTGTGCAAAAAAGCGGTTAGCTCCTTCGGTCCTCCGATCGT
TGTCAGAAGTAAGTTGGCCGCAGTGTTATCACTCATGGTTATGGCAGCACTGCATAATTCTCTTACTGTC
ATGCCATCCGTAAGATGCTTTTCTGTGACTGGTGAGTACTCAACCAAGTCATTCTGAGAATAGTGTATGC
GGCGACCGAGTTGCTCTTGCCCGGCGTCAATACGGGATAATACCGCGCCACATAGCAGAACTTTAAAAGT
GCTCATCATTGGAAAACGTTCTTCGGGGCGAAAACTCTCAAGGATCTTACCGCTGTTGAGATCCAGTTCG
ATGTAACCCACTCGTGCACCCAACTGATCTTCAGCATCTTTTACTTTCACCAGCGTTTCTGGGTGAGCAA
AAACAGGAAGGCAAAATGCCGCAAAAAAGGGAATAAGGGCGACACGGAAATGTTGAATACTCATACTCTT
CCTTTTTCAATATTATTGAAGCATTTATCAGGGTTATTGTCTCATGAGCGGATACATATTTGAATGTATT
TAGAAAAATAAACAAATAGGGGTTCCGCGCACATTTCCCCGAAAAGTGCCACCTG
