Features (pLannotate 1.2.2; 22 found; start..end, strand, type, name):
    159..1175    +  intron         chimeric intron: chimera between introns from chicken β-actin and rabbit β-globin
   1224..1260    +  misc_feature   MCS (fragment): multiple cloning site
   1331..2014    +  CDS            Apobec1: ABEC1_RAT - Experimental evidence at protein level: Swiss-Prot protein existence level 1. Catalytic component of the apolipoprotein B mRNA editing enzyme complex which is responsible for the postranscriptional editing of a CAA codon for Gln to a UAA codon for stop in the APOB mRNA. May also play a role in the epigenetic regulation of gene expression by participating in DNA demethylation. From Rattus norvegicus (Rat).
   2111..3712    +  CDS            dCas9(N): N-terminal portion of catalytically inactive Streptococcus pyogenes dCas9 carrying the D10A mutation (Zetsche et al., 2015)
   3713..6207    +  CDS            Cas9(C) (fragment): C-terminal portion of Streptococcus pyogenes Cas9 (Zetsche et al., 2015)
   6521..6769    +  CDS            UGI: UNGI_BPPB2 - Experimental evidence at protein level: Swiss-Prot protein existence level 1. This protein binds specifically and reversibly to the host uracil-DNA glycosylase, preventing removal of uracil residues from PBS2 DNA by the host uracil-excision repair system. From Bacillus phage PBS2 (Bacteriophage PBS2).
   6908..7624    +  CDS            EGFP: EGFP is a basic (constitutively fluorescent) green fluorescent protein published in 1996, derived from Aequorea victoria. It is reported to be a rapidly-maturing weak dimer with moderate acid sensitivity.
   7637..7708    +  CDS            HBB (fragment): HBB_PONPY - Experimental evidence at transcript level: Swiss-Prot protein existence level 2. Involved in oxygen transport from the lung to the various peripheral tissues. From Pongo pygmaeus (Bornean orangutan).
   7779..7834    +  polyA_signal   β-globin poly(A) signal: rabbit β-globin polyadenylation signal (Gil and Proudfoot, 1987)
   8217..8239    -  protein_bind   lac operator (fragment): The lac repressor binds to the lac operator to inhibit transcription in E. coli. This inhibition can be relieved by adding lactose or isopropyl-β-D-thiogalactopyranoside (IPTG). lac repressor encoded by lacI
   8243..8273    -  promoter       lac promoter: promoter for the E. coli lac operon
   8288..8309    -  protein_bind   CAP binding site: CAP binding activates transcription in the presence of cAMP. E. coli catabolite activator protein
   8322..8361    -  CDS            lacI (fragment): lac repressor; lacI; The lac repressor binds to the lac operator to inhibit transcription in E. coli. This inhibition can be relieved by adding lactose or isopropyl-β-D-thiogalactopyranoside (IPTG).
   8368..8390    +  promoter       SV40 promoter (fragment): SV40 enhancer and early promoter
   8414..8549    +  rep_origin     SV40 ori: SV40 origin of replication
   8569..8703    +  polyA_signal   SV40 poly(A) signal: SV40 polyadenylation signal
   8705..8759    -  CDS            lacI (fragment): lac repressor; lacI; The lac repressor binds to the lac operator to inhibit transcription in E. coli. This inhibition can be relieved by adding lactose or isopropyl-β-D-thiogalactopyranoside (IPTG).
   8942..9530    -  rep_origin     ori: high-copy-number ColE1/pMB1/pBR322/pUC origin of replication
   9701..10561   -  CDS            AmpR: β-lactamase; bla; confers resistance to ampicillin, carbenicillin, and related antibiotics
  10562..10666   -  promoter       AmpR promoter: bla
  10697..11076   +  enhancer       CMV enhancer: human cytomegalovirus immediate early enhancer
  11078..158     +  promoter       chicken β-actin promoter (across the origin): No description available
>Addgene plasmid #140001 | pCAG-CBE4max-SpCas9-NG-P2A-EGFP (RTW4554) Sequencing Result | analyzer sequence | sequence record 275513
GGCGCGCGCCAGGCGGGGCGGGGCGGGGCGAGGGGCGGGGCGGGGCGAGGCGGAGAGGTGCGGCGGCAGC
CAATCAGAGCGGCGCGCTCCGAAAGTTTCCTTTTATGGCGAGGCGGCGGCGGCGGCGGCCCTATAAAAAG
CGAAGCGCGCGGCGGGCGGGAGTCGCTGCGCGCTGCCTTCGCCCCGTGCCCCGCTCCGCCGCCGCCTCGC
GCCGCCCGCCCCGGCTCTGACTGACCGCGTTACTCCCACAGGTGAGCGGGCGGGACGGCCCTTCTCCTCC
GGGCTGTAATTAGCGCTTGGTTTAATGACGGCTTGTTTCTTTTCTGTGGCTGCGTGAAAGCCTTGAGGGG
CTCCGGGAGGGCCCTTTGTGCGGGGGGAGCGGCTCGGGGGGTGCGTGCGTGTGTGTGTGCGTGGGGAGCG
CCGCGTGCGGCTCCGCGCTGCCCGGCGGCTGTGAGCGCTGCGGGCGCGGCGCGGGGCTTTGTGCGCTCCG
CAGTGTGCGCGAGGGGAGCGCGGCCGGGGGCGGTGCCCCGCGGTGCGGGGGGGGCTGCGAGGGGAACAAA
GGCTGCGTGCGGGGTGTGTGCGTGGGGGGGTGAGCAGGGGGTGTGGGCGCGTCGGTCGGGCTGCAACCCC
CCCTGCACCCCCCTCCCCGAGTTGCTGAGCACGGCCCGGCTTCGGGTGCGGGGCTCCGTACGGGGCGTGG
CGCGGGGCTCGCCGTGCCGGGCGGGGGGTGGCGGCAGGTGGGGGTGCCGGGCGGGGCGGGGCCGCCTCGG
GCCGGGGAGGGCTCGGGGGAGGGGCGCGGCGGCCCCCGGAGCGCCGGCGGCTGTCGAGGCGCGGCGAGCC
GCAGCCATTGCCTTTTATGGTAATCGTGCGAGAGGGCGCAGGGACTTCCTTTGTCCCAAATCTGTGCGGA
GCCGAAATCTGGGAGGCGCCGCCGCACCCCCTCTAGCGGGCGCGGGGCGAAGCGGTGCGGCGCCGGCAGG
AAGGAAATGGGCGGGGAGGGCCTTCGTGCGTCGCCGCGCCGCCGTCCCCTTCTCCCTCTCCAGCCTCGGG
GCTGTCCGCGGGGGGACGGCTGCCTTCGGGGGGGACGGGGCAGGGCGGGGTTCGGCTTCTGGCGTGTGAC
CGGCGGCTCTAGAGCCTCTGCTAACCATGTTCATGCCTTCTTCTTTTTCCTACAGCTCCTGGGCAACGTG
CTGGTTATTGTGCTGTCTCATCATTTTGGCAAAGAATTCTGCAGTCGACGGTACCGCGGGCCCGGGATCC
ACCGGTCGCCACCATGAAACGGACAGCCGACGGAAGCGAGTTCGAGTCACCAAAGAAGAAGCGGAAAGTC
TCCTCAGAGACTGGGCCTGTCGCCGTCGATCCAACCCTGCGCCGCCGGATTGAACCTCACGAGTTTGAAG
TGTTCTTTGACCCCCGGGAGCTGAGAAAGGAGACATGCCTGCTGTACGAGATCAACTGGGGAGGCAGGCA
CTCCATCTGGAGGCACACCTCTCAGAACACAAATAAGCACGTGGAGGTGAACTTCATCGAGAAGTTTACC
ACAGAGCGGTACTTCTGCCCCAATACCAGATGTAGCATCACATGGTTTCTGAGCTGGTCCCCTTGCGGAG
AGTGTAGCAGGGCCATCACCGAGTTCCTGTCCAGATATCCACACGTGACACTGTTTATCTACATCGCCAG
GCTGTATCACCACGCAGACCCAAGGAATAGGCAGGGCCTGCGCGATCTGATCAGCTCCGGCGTGACCATC
CAGATCATGACAGAGCAGGAGTCCGGCTACTGCTGGCGGAACTTCGTGAATTATTCTCCTAGCAACGAGG
CCCACTGGCCTAGGTACCCACACCTGTGGGTGCGCCTGTACGTGCTGGAGCTGTATTGCATCATCCTGGG
CCTGCCCCCTTGTCTGAATATCCTGCGGAGAAAGCAGCCCCAGCTGACCTTCTTTACAATCGCCCTGCAG
TCTTGTCACTATCAGAGGCTGCCACCCCACATCCTGTGGGCCACAGGCCTGAAGTCTGGAGGATCTAGCG
GAGGATCCTCTGGCAGCGAGACACCAGGAACAAGCGAGTCAGCAACACCAGAGAGCAGTGGCGGCAGCAG
CGGCGGCAGCGACAAGAAGTACAGCATCGGCCTGGCCATCGGCACCAACTCTGTGGGCTGGGCCGTGATC
ACCGACGAGTACAAGGTGCCCAGCAAGAAATTCAAGGTGCTGGGCAACACCGACCGGCACAGCATCAAGA
AGAACCTGATCGGAGCCCTGCTGTTCGACAGCGGCGAAACAGCCGAGGCCACCCGGCTGAAGAGAACCGC
CAGAAGAAGATACACCAGACGGAAGAACCGGATCTGCTATCTGCAAGAGATCTTCAGCAACGAGATGGCC
AAGGTGGACGACAGCTTCTTCCACAGACTGGAAGAGTCCTTCCTGGTGGAAGAGGATAAGAAGCACGAGC
GGCACCCCATCTTCGGCAACATCGTGGACGAGGTGGCCTACCACGAGAAGTACCCCACCATCTACCACCT
GAGAAAGAAACTGGTGGACAGCACCGACAAGGCCGACCTGCGGCTGATCTATCTGGCCCTGGCCCACATG
ATCAAGTTCCGGGGCCACTTCCTGATCGAGGGCGACCTGAACCCCGACAACAGCGACGTGGACAAGCTGT
TCATCCAGCTGGTGCAGACCTACAACCAGCTGTTCGAGGAAAACCCCATCAACGCCAGCGGCGTGGACGC
CAAGGCCATCCTGTCTGCCAGACTGAGCAAGAGCAGACGGCTGGAAAATCTGATCGCCCAGCTGCCCGGC
GAGAAGAAGAATGGCCTGTTCGGAAACCTGATTGCCCTGAGCCTGGGCCTGACCCCCAACTTCAAGAGCA
ACTTCGACCTGGCCGAGGATGCCAAACTGCAGCTGAGCAAGGACACCTACGACGACGACCTGGACAACCT
GCTGGCCCAGATCGGCGACCAGTACGCCGACCTGTTTCTGGCCGCCAAGAACCTGTCCGACGCCATCCTG
CTGAGCGACATCCTGAGAGTGAACACCGAGATCACCAAGGCCCCCCTGAGCGCCTCTATGATCAAGAGAT
ACGACGAGCACCACCAGGACCTGACCCTGCTGAAAGCTCTCGTGCGGCAGCAGCTGCCTGAGAAGTACAA
AGAGATTTTCTTCGACCAGAGCAAGAACGGCTACGCCGGCTACATTGACGGCGGAGCCAGCCAGGAAGAG
TTCTACAAGTTCATCAAGCCCATCCTGGAAAAGATGGACGGCACCGAGGAACTGCTCGTGAAGCTGAACA
GAGAGGACCTGCTGCGGAAGCAGCGGACCTTCGACAACGGCAGCATCCCCCACCAGATCCACCTGGGAGA
GCTGCACGCCATTCTGCGGCGGCAGGAAGATTTTTACCCATTCCTGAAGGACAACCGGGAAAAGATCGAG
AAGATCCTGACCTTCCGCATCCCCTACTACGTGGGCCCTCTGGCCAGGGGAAACAGCAGATTCGCCTGGA
TGACCAGAAAGAGCGAGGAAACCATCACCCCCTGGAACTTCGAGGAAGTGGTGGACAAGGGCGCTTCCGC
CCAGAGCTTCATCGAGCGGATGACCAACTTCGATAAGAACCTGCCCAACGAGAAGGTGCTGCCCAAGCAC
AGCCTGCTGTACGAGTACTTCACCGTGTATAACGAGCTGACCAAAGTGAAATACGTGACCGAGGGAATGA
GAAAGCCCGCCTTCCTGAGCGGCGAGCAGAAAAAGGCCATCGTGGACCTGCTGTTCAAGACCAACCGGAA
AGTGACCGTGAAGCAGCTGAAAGAGGACTACTTCAAGAAAATCGAGTGCTTCGACTCCGTGGAAATCTCC
GGCGTGGAAGATCGGTTCAACGCCTCCCTGGGCACATACCACGATCTGCTGAAAATTATCAAGGACAAGG
ACTTCCTGGACAATGAGGAAAACGAGGACATTCTGGAAGATATCGTGCTGACCCTGACACTGTTTGAGGA
CAGAGAGATGATCGAGGAACGGCTGAAAACCTATGCCCACCTGTTCGACGACAAAGTGATGAAGCAGCTG
AAGCGGCGGAGATACACCGGCTGGGGCAGGCTGAGCCGGAAGCTGATCAACGGCATCCGGGACAAGCAGT
CCGGCAAGACAATCCTGGATTTCCTGAAGTCCGACGGCTTCGCCAACAGAAACTTCATGCAGCTGATCCA
CGACGACAGCCTGACCTTTAAAGAGGACATCCAGAAAGCCCAGGTGTCCGGCCAGGGCGATAGCCTGCAC
GAGCACATTGCCAATCTGGCCGGCAGCCCCGCCATTAAGAAGGGCATCCTGCAGACAGTGAAGGTGGTGG
ACGAGCTCGTGAAAGTGATGGGCCGGCACAAGCCCGAGAACATCGTGATCGAAATGGCCAGAGAGAACCA
GACCACCCAGAAGGGACAGAAGAACAGCCGCGAGAGAATGAAGCGGATCGAAGAGGGCATCAAAGAGCTG
GGCAGCCAGATCCTGAAAGAACACCCCGTGGAAAACACCCAGCTGCAGAACGAGAAGCTGTACCTGTACT
ACCTGCAGAATGGGCGGGATATGTACGTGGACCAGGAACTGGACATCAACCGGCTGTCCGACTACGATGT
GGACCATATCGTGCCTCAGAGCTTTCTGAAGGACGACTCCATCGACAACAAGGTGCTGACCAGAAGCGAC
AAGAACCGGGGCAAGAGCGACAACGTGCCCTCCGAAGAGGTCGTGAAGAAGATGAAGAACTACTGGCGGC
AGCTGCTGAACGCCAAGCTGATTACCCAGAGAAAGTTCGACAATCTGACCAAGGCCGAGAGAGGCGGCCT
GAGCGAACTGGATAAGGCCGGCTTCATCAAGAGACAGCTGGTGGAAACCCGGCAGATCACAAAGCACGTG
GCACAGATCCTGGACTCCCGGATGAACACTAAGTACGACGAGAATGACAAGCTGATCCGGGAAGTGAAAG
TGATCACCCTGAAGTCCAAGCTGGTGTCCGATTTCCGGAAGGATTTCCAGTTTTACAAAGTGCGCGAGAT
CAACAACTACCACCACGCCCACGACGCCTACCTGAACGCCGTCGTGGGAACCGCCCTGATCAAAAAGTAC
CCTAAGCTGGAAAGCGAGTTCGTGTACGGCGACTACAAGGTGTACGACGTGCGGAAGATGATCGCCAAGA
GCGAGCAGGAAATCGGCAAGGCTACCGCCAAGTACTTCTTCTACAGCAACATCATGAACTTTTTCAAGAC
CGAGATTACCCTGGCCAACGGCGAGATCCGGAAGCGGCCTCTGATCGAGACAAACGGCGAAACCGGGGAG
ATCGTGTGGGATAAGGGCCGGGATTTTGCCACCGTGCGGAAAGTGCTGAGCATGCCCCAAGTGAATATCG
TGAAAAAGACCGAGGTGCAGACAGGCGGCTTCAGCAAAGAGTCTATCAGACCCAAGAGGAACAGCGATAA
GCTGATCGCCAGAAAGAAGGACTGGGACCCTAAGAAGTACGGCGGCTTCGTGAGCCCCACCGTGGCCTAT
TCTGTGCTGGTGGTGGCCAAAGTGGAAAAGGGCAAGTCCAAGAAACTGAAGAGTGTGAAAGAGCTGCTGG
GGATCACCATCATGGAAAGAAGCAGCTTCGAGAAGAATCCCATCGACTTTCTGGAAGCCAAGGGCTACAA
AGAAGTGAAAAAGGACCTGATCATCAAGCTGCCTAAGTACTCCCTGTTCGAGCTGGAAAACGGCCGGAAG
AGAATGCTGGCCTCTGCCAGATTCCTGCAGAAGGGAAACGAACTGGCCCTGCCCTCCAAATATGTGAACT
TCCTGTACCTGGCCAGCCACTATGAGAAGCTGAAGGGCTCCCCCGAGGATAATGAGCAGAAACAGCTGTT
TGTGGAACAGCACAAGCACTACCTGGACGAGATCATCGAGCAGATCAGCGAGTTCTCCAAGAGAGTGATC
CTGGCCGACGCTAATCTGGACAAAGTGCTGTCCGCCTACAACAAGCACCGGGATAAGCCCATCAGAGAGC
AGGCCGAGAATATCATCCACCTGTTTACCCTGACCAATCTGGGAGCCCCTAGAGCCTTCAAGTACTTTGA
CACCACCATCGACCGGAAGGTGTACAGAAGCACCAAAGAGGTGCTGGACGCCACCCTGATCCACCAGAGC
ATCACCGGCCTGTACGAGACACGGATCGACCTGTCTCAGCTGGGAGGTGACAGCGGCGGGAGCGGCGGGA
GCGGGGGGAGCACTAATCTGAGCGACATCATTGAGAAGGAGACTGGGAAACAGCTGGTCATTCAGGAGTC
CATCCTGATGCTGCCTGAGGAGGTGGAGGAAGTGATCGGCAACAAGCCAGAGTCTGACATCCTGGTGCAC
ACCGCCTACGACGAGTCCACAGATGAGAATGTGATGCTGCTGACCTCTGACGCCCCCGAGTATAAGCCTT
GGGCCCTGGTCATCCAGGATTCTAACGGCGAGAATAAGATCAAGATGCTGAGCGGAGGATCCGGAGGATC
TGGAGGCAGCACCAACCTGTCTGACATCATCGAGAAGGAGACAGGCAAGCAGCTGGTCATCCAGGAGAGC
ATCCTGATGCTGCCCGAAGAAGTCGAAGAAGTGATCGGAAACAAGCCTGAGAGCGATATCCTGGTCCATA
CCGCCTACGACGAGAGTACCGACGAAAATGTGATGCTGCTGACATCCGACGCCCCAGAGTATAAGCCCTG
GGCTCTGGTCATCCAGGATTCCAACGGAGAGAACAAAATCAAAATGCTGTCTGGCGGCTCAAAAAGAACC
GCCGACGGCAGCGAATTCGAGCCCAAGAAGAAGAGGAAAGTCGGAGGCGGTGGAAGCGGCGCAACAAACT
TCTCTCTGCTGAAACAAGCCGGAGATGTCGAAGAGAATCCTGGACCGATGGTGAGCAAGGGCGAGGAGCT
GTTCACCGGGGTGGTGCCCATCCTGGTCGAGCTGGACGGCGACGTAAACGGCCACAAGTTCAGCGTGTCC
GGCGAGGGCGAGGGCGATGCCACCTACGGCAAGCTGACCCTGAAGTTCATCTGCACCACCGGCAAGCTGC
CCGTGCCCTGGCCCACCCTCGTGACCACCCTGACCTACGGCGTGCAGTGCTTCAGCCGCTACCCCGACCA
CATGAAGCAGCACGACTTCTTCAAGTCCGCCATGCCCGAAGGCTACGTCCAGGAGCGCACCATCTTCTTC
AAGGACGACGGCAACTACAAGACCCGCGCCGAGGTGAAGTTCGAGGGCGACACCCTGGTGAACCGCATCG
AGCTGAAGGGCATCGACTTCAAGGAGGACGGCAACATCCTGGGGCACAAGCTGGAGTACAACTACAACAG
CCACAACGTCTATATCATGGCCGACAAGCAGAAGAACGGCATCAAGGTGAACTTCAAGATCCGCCACAAC
ATCGAGGACGGCAGCGTGCAGCTCGCCGACCACTACCAGCAGAACACCCCCATCGGCGACGGCCCCGTGC
TGCTGCCCGACAACCACTACCTGAGCACCCAGTCCGCCCTGAGCAAAGACCCCAACGAGAAGCGCGATCA
CATGGTCCTGCTGGAGTTCGTGACCGCCGCCGGGATCACTCTCGGCATGGACGAGCTGTACAAGTGAAGC
GGCCGCACTCCTCAGGTGCAGGCTGCCTATCAGAAGGTGGTGGCTGGTGTGGCCAATGCCCTGGCTCACA
AATACCACTGAGATCTTTTTCCCTCTGCCAAAAATTATGGGGACATCATGAAGCCCCTTGAGCATCTGAC
TTCTGGCTAATAAAGGAAATTTATTTTCATTGCAATAGTGTGTTGGAATTTTTTGTGTCTCTCACTCGGA
AGGACATATGGGAGGGCAAATCATTTAAAACATCAGAATGAGTATTTGGTTTAGAGTTTGGCAACATATG
CCCATATGCTGGCTGCCATGAACAAAGGTTGGCTATAAAGAGGTCATCAGTATATGAAACAGCCCCCTGC
TGTCCATTCCTTATTCCATAGAAAAGCCTTGACTTGAGGTTAGATTTTTTTTATATTTTGTTTTGTGTTA
TTTTTTTCTTTAACATCCCTAAAATTTTCCTTACATGTTTTACTAGCCAGATTTTTCCTCCTCTCCTGAC
TACTCCCAGTCATAGCTGTCCCTCTTCTCTTATGGAGATCCCTCGACCTGCAGCCCAAGCTTGGCGTAAT
CATGGTCATAGCTGTTTCCTGTGTGAAATTGTTATCCGCTCACAATTCCACACAACATACGAGCCGGAAG
CATAAAGTGTAAAGCCTGGGGTGCCTAATGAGTGAGCTAACTCACATTAATTGCGTTGCGCTCACTGCCC
GCTTTCCAGTCGGGAAACCTGTCGTGCCAGCGGATCCGCATCTCAATTAGTCAGCAACCATAGTCCCGCC
CCTAACTCCGCCCATCCCGCCCCTAACTCCGCCCAGTTCCGCCCATTCTCCGCCCCATGGCTGACTAATT
TTTTTTATTTATGCAGAGGCCGAGGCCGCCTCGGCCTCTGAGCTATTCCAGAAGTAGTGAGGAGGCTTTT
TTGGAGGCCTAGGCTTTTGCAAAAAGCTAACTTGTTTATTGCAGCTTATAATGGTTACAAATAAAGCAAT
AGCATCACAAATTTCACAAATAAAGCATTTTTTTCACTGCATTCTAGTTGTGGTTTGTCCAAACTCATCA
ATGTATCTTATCATGTCTGGATCCGCTGCATTAATGAATCGGCCAACGCGCGGGGAGAGGCGGTTTGCGT
ATTGGGCGCTCTTCCGCTTCCTCGCTCACTGACTCGCTGCGCTCGGTCGTTCGGCTGCGGCGAGCGGTAT
CAGCTCACTCAAAGGCGGTAATACGGTTATCCACAGAATCAGGGGATAACGCAGGAAAGAACATGTGAGC
AAAAGGCCAGCAAAAGGCCAGGAACCGTAAAAAGGCCGCGTTGCTGGCGTTTTTCCATAGGCTCCGCCCC
CCTGACGAGCATCACAAAAATCGACGCTCAAGTCAGAGGTGGCGAAACCCGACAGGACTATAAAGATACC
AGGCGTTTCCCCCTGGAAGCTCCCTCGTGCGCTCTCCTGTTCCGACCCTGCCGCTTACCGGATACCTGTC
CGCCTTTCTCCCTTCGGGAAGCGTGGCGCTTTCTCATAGCTCACGCTGTAGGTATCTCAGTTCGGTGTAG
GTCGTTCGCTCCAAGCTGGGCTGTGTGCACGAACCCCCCGTTCAGCCCGACCGCTGCGCCTTATCCGGTA
ACTATCGTCTTGAGTCCAACCCGGTAAGACACGACTTATCGCCACTGGCAGCAGCCACTGGTAACAGGAT
TAGCAGAGCGAGGTATGTAGGCGGTGCTACAGAGTTCTTGAAGTGGTGGCCTAACTACGGCTACACTAGA
AGAACAGTATTTGGTATCTGCGCTCTGCTGAAGCCAGTTACCTTCGGAAAAAGAGTTGGTAGCTCTTGAT
CCGGCAAACAAACCACCGCTGGTAGCGGTGGTTTTTTTGTTTGCAAGCAGCAGATTACGCGCAGAAAAAA
AGGATCTCAAGAAGATCCTTTGATCTTTTCTACGGGGTCTGACGCTCAGTGGAACGAAAACTCACGTTAA
GGGATTTTGGTCATGAGATTATCAAAAAGGATCTTCACCTAGATCCTTTTAAATTAAAAATGAAGTTTTA
AATCAATCTAAAGTATATATGAGTAAACTTGGTCTGACAGTTACCAATGCTTAATCAGTGAGGCACCTAT
CTCAGCGATCTGTCTATTTCGTTCATCCATAGTTGCCTGACTCCCCGTCGTGTAGATAACTACGATACGG
GAGGGCTTACCATCTGGCCCCAGTGCTGCAATGATACCGCGAGACCCACGCTCACCGGCTCCAGATTTAT
CAGCAATAAACCAGCCAGCCGGAAGGGCCGAGCGCAGAAGTGGTCCTGCAACTTTATCCGCCTCCATCCA
GTCTATTAATTGTTGCCGGGAAGCTAGAGTAAGTAGTTCGCCAGTTAATAGTTTGCGCAACGTTGTTGCC
ATTGCTACAGGCATCGTGGTGTCACGCTCGTCGTTTGGTATGGCTTCATTCAGCTCCGGTTCCCAACGAT
CAAGGCGAGTTACATGATCCCCCATGTTGTGCAAAAAAGCGGTTAGCTCCTTCGGTCCTCCGATCGTTGT
CAGAAGTAAGTTGGCCGCAGTGTTATCACTCATGGTTATGGCAGCACTGCATAATTCTCTTACTGTCATG
CCATCCGTAAGATGCTTTTCTGTGACTGGTGAGTACTCAACCAAGTCATTCTGAGAATAGTGTATGCGGC
GACCGAGTTGCTCTTGCCCGGCGTCAATACGGGATAATACCGCGCCACATAGCAGAACTTTAAAAGTGCT
CATCATTGGAAAACGTTCTTCGGGGCGAAAACTCTCAAGGATCTTACCGCTGTTGAGATCCAGTTCGATG
TAACCCACTCGTGCACCCAACTGATCTTCAGCATCTTTTACTTTCACCAGCGTTTCTGGGTGAGCAAAAA
CAGGAAGGCAAAATGCCGCAAAAAAGGGAATAAGGGCGACACGGAAATGTTGAATACTCATACTCTTCCT
TTTTCAATATTATTGAAGCATTTATCAGGGTTATTGTCTCATGAGCGGATACATATTTGAATGTATTTAG
AAAAATAAACAAATAGGGGTTCCGCGCACATTTCCCCGAAAAGTGCCACCTGGGTCGACATTGATTATTG
ACTAGTTATTAATAGTAATCAATTACGGGGTCATTAGTTCATAGCCCATATATGGAGTTCCGCGTTACAT
AACTTACGGTAAATGGCCCGCCTGGCTGACCGCCCAACGACCCCCGCCCATTGACGTCAATAATGACGTA
TGTTCCCATAGTAACGCCAATAGGGACTTTCCATTGACGTCAATGGGTGGAGTATTTACGGTAAACTGCC
CACTTGGCAGTACATCAAGTGTATCATATGCCAAGTACGCCCCCTATTGACGTCAATGACGGTAAATGGC
CCGCCTGGCATTATGCCCAGTACATGACCTTATGGGACTTTCCTACTTGGCAGTACATCTACGTATTAGT
CATCGCTATTACCATGGTCGAGGTGAGCCCCACGTTCTGCTTCACTCTCCCCATCTCCCCCCCCTCCCCA
CCCCCAATTTTGTATTTATTTATTTTTTAATTATTTTGTGCAGCGATGGGGGCGGGGGGGGGG
